Addgene plasmid #108439: BAP1-wt (siRNA resistant)
Purpose: Stable expression of BAP1-wt in mammalian cells, gene has an introduced siRNA-resistance against siBAP1.
Depositing lab: Emanuela Felley-Bosco & Rolf Stahel. Depositing organization: Zurich University Hospital. Publication: Functional genomic screen in mesothelioma reveals that loss of function of BRCA1-associated-protein-1 induces chemoresistance to ribonucleotide reductase inhibition. Okonska A, Buhler S, Rao V, Ronner M, Blijlevens M, van der Meulen-Muileman IH, de Menezes RX, Wipplinger M, Oehl K, Smit EF, Weder W, Stahel RA, Penengo L, van Beusechem VW, Felley-Bosco E. Mol Cancer Ther. 2019 Oct 16. pii: 1535-7163.MCT-19-0356. doi: 10.1158/1535-7163.MCT-19-0356. PubMed 31619462.
Backbone
  Vector backbone: pCI-puro
  Backbone manufacturer: Dr. J. Mirkovitch, Swiss Institute for Experimental Cancer Research, Epalinges, Switzerland
  Backbone size w/o insert (bp): 5224
  Vector type: Mammalian Expression
  Selectable markers: Puromycin
Growth in bacteria
  Bacterial resistance: Ampicillin, 100 μg/mL
  Growth temperature: 37°C
  Growth strain: DH5alpha
  Copy number: Unknown
Gene/Insert
  Gene/Insert name: BAP1 (alt names: UCHL2; hucep-6; HUCEP-13)
  Species: H. sapiens (human)
  Insert size (bp): 2190
  Mutation: c.1641C>T, c.1644T>A, c.1647T>C, c.1650C>G, c.1653T>A
  GenBank ID: NM_004656.3
  Entrez Gene: BAP1 (a.k.a. HUCEP-13, KURIS, TPDS1, UBM2, UCHL2, UVM2, hucep-6)
  Promoter: CMV
  Cloning method: Restriction Enzyme; 5′ cloning site NheI (not destroyed); 3′ cloning site EcoRI (not destroyed)
  Sequencing primers: 5′ T7
Terms and licenses: Academic/Nonprofit Terms; Industry Terms: Not Available to Industry
How to cite: BAP1-wt (siRNA resistant) was a gift from Emanuela Felley-Bosco & Rolf Stahel (Addgene plasmid # 108439 ; http://n2t.net/addgene:108439 ; RRID:Addgene_108439)
