[The description below was written by a language model from this plasmid's Addgene catalogue record and pLannotate feature annotations shown in this document.]
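Description:
BAP1-wt (siRNA resistant) is a mammalian expression plasmid built on the pCI-puro backbone and carrying the human BAP1 coding sequence (BRCA1-associated protein 1, a ubiquitin C-terminal hydrolase also known as UCHL2), cloned between NheI and EcoRI sites. The full sequenced plasmid is about 7.4 kb. It is propagated in E. coli through a high-copy ColE1/pUC-type origin with ampicillin selection (AmpR under its own bla promoter), and it also contains an f1 phage origin. Short fragments of lacZα, bom, rop and SV40 large T antigen in the annotation are backbone remnants rather than functional parts.

The BAP1 open reading frame is driven by the human CMV immediate-early enhancer and promoter, followed by a chimeric β-globin/immunoglobulin intron that generally improves mRNA processing and expression, and transcripts are terminated by an SV40 polyadenylation signal. A T7 promoter sits just upstream of the insert and serves as a sequencing primer site. The insert encodes the wild-type protein, as the name indicates, but carries five clustered single-nucleotide substitutions between c.1641 and c.1653, spaced three bases apart. These were introduced to make the transcript resistant to the siBAP1 siRNA. A separate cassette, consisting of the SV40 enhancer/early promoter, the puromycin N-acetyltransferase gene and a synthetic poly(A) signal, allows puromycin selection of stably transfected cells.

The construct is intended for stable BAP1 expression in mammalian cells, notably for rescue experiments in which endogenous BAP1 is silenced by siRNA while the exogenous copy is spared. The associated work examined BAP1 loss of function and chemoresistance to ribonucleotide reductase inhibition in mesothelioma.
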