Features (pLannotate 1.2.2; 19 found; start..end, strand, type, name):
      3..380     +  enhancer       CMV enhancer: human cytomegalovirus immediate early enhancer
    381..592     +  promoter       CMV promoter: human cytomegalovirus (CMV) immediate early promoter
    753..885     +  intron         chimeric intron: chimera between introns from human β-globin and immunoglobulin heavy chain genes
    930..948     +  promoter       T7 promoter: promoter for bacteriophage T7 RNA polymerase
    954..3140    +  CDS            BAP1 (sequence partly withheld): BAP1_HUMAN - Also known as KIAA0272 From Homo sapiens (Human).
   3189..3206    -  promoter       T3 promoter (fragment): promoter for bacteriophage T3 RNA polymerase
   3224..3345    -  polyA_signal   SV40 poly(A) signal: SV40 polyadenylation signal
   3368..3436    -  CDS            large T antigen (fragment): large T antigen from SV40 (simian virus 40)
   3460..3527    +  CDS            lacZα (fragment): LacZα fragment of β-galactosidase; lacZ fragment
   3531..3959    +  rep_origin     f1 ori (sequence partly withheld): f1 bacteriophage origin of replication; arrow indicates direction of (+) strand synthesis
   3987..4038    -  misc_feature   bom (fragment): basis of mobility region from pBR322
   4144..4441    +  promoter       SV40 promoter: SV40 enhancer and early promoter
   4453..5052    +  CDS            PuroR: puromycin N-acetyltransferase; pac from Streptomyces alboniger; confers resistance to puromycin
   5118..5166    +  polyA_signal   poly(A) signal: synthetic polyadenylation signal
   5186..5240    -  misc_feature   bom (fragment): basis of mobility region from pBR322
   5342..5377    -  CDS            rop (fragment): Rop protein, which maintains plasmids at low copy number; rop
   5472..5576    +  promoter       AmpR promoter: bla
   5577..6437    +  CDS            AmpR: β-lactamase; bla; confers resistance to ampicillin, carbenicillin, and related antibiotics
   6608..7196    +  rep_origin     ori: high-copy-number ColE1/pMB1/pBR322/pUC origin of replication
>Addgene plasmid #108439 | BAP1-wt (siRNA resistant) | addgene full sequence | sequence record 209211 | Addgene NGS Result
GGCATTGATTATTGACTAGTTATTAATAGTAATCAATTACGGGGTCATTAGTTCATAGCCCATATATGGA
GTTCCGCGTTACATAACTTACGGTAAATGGCCCGCCTGGCTGACCGCCCAACGACCCCCGCCCATTGACG
TCAATAATGACGTATGTTCCCATAGTAACGCCAATAGGGACTTTCCATTGACGTCAATGGGTGGAGTATT
TACGGTAAACTGCCCACTTGGCAGTACATCAAGTGTATCATATGCCAAGTCCGCCCCCTATTGACGTCAA
TGACGGTAAATGGCCCGCCTGGCATTATGCCCAGTACATGACCTTACGGGACTTTCCTACTTGGCAGTAC
ATCTACGTATTAGTCATCGCTATTACCATGGTGATGCGGTTTTGGCAGTACACCAATGGGCGTGGATAGC
GGTTTGACTCACGGGGATTTCCAAGTCTCCACCCCATTGACGTCAATGGGAGTTTGTTTTGGCACCAAAA
TCAACGGGACTTTCCAAAATGTCGTAACAACTGCGATCGCCCGCCCCGTTGACGCAAATGGGCGGTAGGC
GTGTACGGTGGGAGGTCTATATAAGCAGAGCTCGTTTAGTGAACCGTCAGATCACTAGAAGCTTTATTGC
GGTAGTTTATCACAGTTAAATTGCTAACGCAGTCAGTGCTTCTGACACAACAGTCTCGAACTTAAGCTGC
AGTGACTCTCTTAAGGTAGCCTTGCAGAAGTTGGTCGTGAGGCACTGGGCAGGTAAGTATCAAGGTTACA
AGACAGGTTTAAGGAGACCAATAGAAACTGGGCTTGTCGAGACAGAGAAGACTCTTGCGTTTCTGATAGG
CACCTATTGGTCTTACTGACATCCACTTTGCCTTTCTCTCCACAGGTGTCCACTCCCAGTTCAATTACAG
CTCTTAAGGCTAGAGTACTTAATACGACTCACTATAGGCTAGCATGAATAAGGGC
[2133 nt withheld, positions 966-3098]
GACCGGCGGAAACGCTCTCGCCCCTACAAGGCCAAGCGCCAGTGAGAATTCACGCGTGGTACCTCTAGAG
TCGACCCGGGCGGCCGCTTCCCTTTAGTGAGGGTTAATGCTTCGAGCAGACATGATAAGATACATTGATG
AGTTTGGACAAACCACAACTAGAATGCAGTGAAAAAAATGCTTTATTTGTGAAATTTGTGATGCTATTGC
TTTATTTGTAACCATTATAAGCTGCAATAAACAAGTTAACAACAACAATTGCATTCATTTTATGTTTCAG
GTTCAGGGGGAGATGTGGGAGGTTTTTTAAAGCAAGTAAAACCTCTACAAATGTGGTAAAATCCGATAAG
GATCGATCCGGGCTGGCGTAATAGCGAAGAGGCCCGCACCGATCGCCCTTCCCAACAGTTGCGCAGCCTG
AATGGCGAATGG
[124 nt withheld, positions 3531-3654]
C
[91 nt withheld, positions 3656-3746]
A
[49 nt withheld, positions 3748-3796]
CCTTTGACGTTGGAGTCCACGTTCTTT
[37 nt withheld, positions 3824-3860]
ACCCTATCTCGGTCTATTCTTTTGATTTATAAGGGATTTTGCCGATTTCGGCCTATTGGTTAAAAAATGA
GCTGATTTAACAAAAATTTAACGCGAATTTTAACAAAATATTAACGCTTACAATTTCCTGATGCGGTATT
TTCTCCTTACGCATCTGTGCGGTATTTCACACCGCATACGCGGATCTGCGCAGCACCATGGCCTGAAATA
ACCTCTGAAAGAGGAACTTGGTTAGGTACCTTCTGAGGCGGAAAGAACCAGCTGTGGAATGTGTGTCAGT
TAGGGTGTGGAAAGTCCCCAGGCTCCCCAGCAGGCAGAAGTATGCAAAGCATGCATCTCAATTAGTCAGC
AACCAGGTGTGGAAAGTCCCCAGGCTCCCCAGCAGGCAGAAGTATGCAAAGCATGCATCTCAATTAGTCA
GCAACCATAGTCCCGCCCCTAACTCCGCCCATCCCGCCCCTAACTCCGCCCAGTTCCGCCCATTCTCCGC
CCCATGGCTGACTAATTTTTTTTATTTATGCAGAGGCCGAGGCCGCCTCGGCCTCTGAGCTATTCCAGAA
GTAGTGAGGAGGCTTTTTTGGAGGAGCTTACCATGACCGAGTACAAGCCCACGGTGCGCCTCGCCACCCG
CGACGACGTCCCCAGGGCCGTACGCACCCTCGCCGCCGCGTTCGCCGACTACCCCGCCACGCGCCACACC
GTCGATCCGGACCGCCACATCGAGCGGGTCACCGAGCTGCAAGAACTCTTCCTCACGCGCGTCGGGCTCG
ACATCGGCAAGGTGTGGGTCGCGGACGACGGCGCCGCGGTGGCGGTCTGGACCACGCCGGAGAGCGTCGA
AGCGGGGGCGGTGTTCGCCGAGATCGGCCCGCGCATGGCCGAGTTGAGCGGTTCCCGGCTGGCCGCGCAG
CAACAGATGGAAGGCCTCCTGGCGCCGCACCGGCCCAAGGAGCCCGCGTGGTTCCTGGCCACCGTCGGCG
TCTCGCCCGACCACCAGGGCAAGGGTCTGGGCAGCGCCGTCGTGCTCCCCGGAGTGGAGGCGGCCGAGCG
CGCCGGGGTGCCCGCCTTCCTGGAGACCTCCGCGCCCCGCAACCTCCCCTTCTACGAGCGGCTCGGCTTC
ACCGTCACCGCCGACGTCGAGGTGCCCGAAGGACCGCGCACCTGGTGCATGACCCGCAAGCCCGGTGCCT
GACGCCCGCCCCACGACCCGCAGCGCCCGACCGAAAGGAGCGCACGACCCCATGCATCGATGGCCGCAAT
AAAATATCTTTATTTTCATTACATCTGTGTGTTGGTTTTTTGTGTGAATCGATAGCGATAAGGATCCGCG
TATGGTGCACTCTCAGTACAATCTGCTCTGATGCCGCATAGTTAAGCCAGCCCCGACACCCGCCAACACC
CGCTGACGCGCCCTGACGGGCTTGTCTGCTCCCGGCATCCGCTTACAGACAAGCTGTGACCGTCTCCGGG
AGCTGCATGTGTCAGAGGTTTTCACCGTCATCACCGAAACGCGCGAGACGAAAGGGCCTCGTGATACGCC
TATTTTTATAGGTTAATGTCATGATAATAATGGTTTCTTAGACGTCAGGTGGCACTTTTCGGGGAAATGT
GCGCGGAACCCCTATTTGTTTATTTTTCTAAATACATTCAAATATGTATCCGCTCATGAGACAATAACCC
TGATAAATGCTTCAATAATATTGAAAAAGGAAGAGTATGAGTATTCAACATTTCCGTGTCGCCCTTATTC
CCTTTTTTGCGGCATTTTGCCTTCCTGTTTTTGCTCACCCAGAAACGCTGGTGAAAGTAAAAGATGCTGA
AGATCAGTTGGGTGCACGAGTGGGTTACATCGAACTGGATCTCAACAGCGGTAAGATCCTTGAGAGTTTT
CGCCCCGAAGAACGTTTTCCAATGATGAGCACTTTTAAAGTTCTGCTATGTGGCGCGGTATTATCCCGTA
TTGACGCCGGGCAAGAGCAACTCGGTCGCCGCATACACTATTCTCAGAATGACTTGGTTGAGTACTCACC
AGTCACAGAAAAGCATCTTACGGATGGCATGACAGTAAGAGAATTATGCAGTGCTGCCATAACCATGAGT
GATAACACTGCGGCCAACTTACTTCTGACAACGATCGGAGGACCGAAGGAGCTAACCGCTTTTTTGCACA
ACATGGGGGATCATGTAACTCGCCTTGATCGTTGGGAACCGGAGCTGAATGAAGCCATACCAAACGACGA
GCGTGACACCACGATGCCTGTAGCAATGGCAACAACGTTGCGCAAACTATTAACTGGCGAACTACTTACT
CTAGCTTCCCGGCAACAATTAATAGACTGGATGGAGGCGGATAAAGTTGCAGGACCACTTCTGCGCTCGG
CCCTTCCGGCTGGCTGGTTTATTGCTGATAAATCTGGAGCCGGTGAGCGTGGGTCTCGCGGTATCATTGC
AGCACTGGGGCCAGATGGTAAGCCCTCCCGTATCGTAGTTATCTACACGACGGGGAGTCAGGCAACTATG
GATGAACGAAATAGACAGATCGCTGAGATAGGTGCCTCACTGATTAAGCATTGGTAACTGTCAGACCAAG
TTTACTCATATATACTTTAGATTGATTTAAAACTTCATTTTTAATTTAAAAGGATCTAGGTGAAGATCCT
TTTTGATAATCTCATGACCAAAATCCCTTAACGTGAGTTTTCGTTCCACTGAGCGTCAGACCCCGTAGAA
AAGATCAAAGGATCTTCTTGAGATCCTTTTTTTCTGCGCGTAATCTGCTGCTTGCAAACAAAAAAACCAC
CGCTACCAGCGGTGGTTTGTTTGCCGGATCAAGAGCTACCAACTCTTTTTCCGAAGGTAACTGGCTTCAG
CAGAGCGCAGATACCAAATACTGTTCTTCTAGTGTAGCCGTAGTTAGGCCACCACTTCAAGAACTCTGTA
GCACCGCCTACATACCTCGCTCTGCTAATCCTGTTACCAGTGGCTGCTGCCAGTGGCGATAAGTCGTGTC
TTACCGGGTTGGACTCAAGACGATAGTTACCGGATAAGGCGCAGCGGTCGGGCTGAACGGGGGGTTCGTG
CACACAGCCCAGCTTGGAGCGAACGACCTACACCGAACTGAGATACCTACAGCGTGAGCTATGAGAAAGC
GCCACGCTTCCCGAAGGGAGAAAGGCGGACAGGTATCCGGTAAGCGGCAGGGTCGGAACAGGAGAGCGCA
CGAGGGAGCTTCCAGGGGGAAACGCCTGGTATCTTTATAGTCCTGTCGGGTTTCGCCACCTCTGACTTGA
GCGTCGATTTTTGTGATGCTCGTCAGGGGGGCGGAGCCTATGGAAAAACGCCAGCAACGCGGCCTTTTTA
CGGTTCCTGGCCTTTTGCTGGCCTTTTGCTCACATGGCTCGACAGATCTTCAATATTGGCCATTAGCCAT
ATTATTCATTGGTTATATAGCATAAATCAATATTGGCTATTGGCCATTGCATACGTTGTATCTATATCAT
AATATGTACATTTATATTGGCTCATGTCCAATATGACCGCCATGTT
